>Addgene plasmid #97114 | Tol2-lyzC-microRNA 148-Dendra2 | addgene full sequence | sequence record 182640 | Addgene NGS Result
CGTTAAATTTTTGTTAAATCAGCTCATTTTTTAACCAATAGGCCGAAATCGGCAAAATCCCTTATAAATC
AAAAGAATAGACCGAGATAGGGT
[37 nt withheld, positions 94-130]
AAAGAACGTGGACTCCAACGTCAAAGG
[49 nt withheld, positions 158-206]
T
[91 nt withheld, positions 208-298]
CACAATGACGGCTACTACATGGTGCCATTCCTTCCTCTTTATAGGAATGGAGACTACCTCCTGTCCAACA
ATGCTCTTGGATACGAGTACGCCTACCTGTTGGACCCAGGTCATTGCACAACACCAGAAATGCCCTCTGA
TCTGCAAAAGACGTGAATATCTGTTCAGACACCCATATCCACTCTGTTCCACACAGGTCAGAGGTTTGTC
CAGGAGTTCTTGACAGAGGTGTAAAAAGTACTCAAAAATTTTACTCAAGTGAAAGTACAAGTACTTAGGG
AAAATTTTACTCAATTAAAAGTAAAAGTATCTGGCTAGAATCTTACTTGAGTAAAAGTAAAAAAGTACTC
CATTAAAATTGTACTTGAGTATTAAGGAAGTAAAAGGCTAGCAAGATCTGCTCGAGATACATTTGATTAG
AAGAGTTTGACTTGGGTTGATTATAGCAAATAGTGGAACACAAACAGATTTTGAAATATTCTTGCAAATT
TATTTATTAAATCCATTCAAATATTGTCATTTTTTGTACTGTGTAATTTATATTGATTTGCTCATACAAT
ATTTACATTTCGCTTAAACAATACACTATTATTTATATTTAAAAATAGCTATATATAAATCAAATGTATA
GCTCTTTTTTACACAATTAATCAAAGCTAAAATATTTGTCACACAAATACAGTAAGCCACTTCACAATGA
TATCTTCAAAATCTGTGCTTGACTGAATCATTTCATTTATTGTTTTGTAATTCACATTATACCTTACGTT
CTCCAGGCACAGTTTGAATTGTTGATAAATGAAGATAATACATCTGATTTAATTAGTCTCCTTTGTTTAT
AATAACTTTAATCTAATTTGATAGTAATAATTCCAGCAATACATCCATTACAATAAAAATCGCTTTTTTA
TTTTGCACATTAGTTTGCCGGTATTTGTTTAAAGTTTCACCATACTTTTAAATCATGTGCTATTTGAAAA
GGGCTGTTATGACTGGAATTAAATGTTTTTTTTTATATCAGTGTTTTAGATTGAAGTACAATATTTATAG
GTAAAATTCACCAGCATATGCTTAAAGATAGCCATGCTCCAGGTCCTTGTGTCCTTCTAAGGTCTGTTTG
TGGTTTAAGCTGTTTGTTGACACACGCTTGTCATCTCCATTTTTCTGTGAAGTTATTGTCAGTTTATTGC
ACACTGGGTTGCATTAAGCTGCAGTTTTTTCACAACAGTTTTCCACATTGTAACAGTCAGTCTCCAAATT
ATTCCATCAGTCCTCAAATTTAGTCATTTGAGGCCATGAAAACACTTAAAACTACATGAAGGTAGTTTGG
CATTAGGTTTTAGACTTGTTCTTGTTTGGCATATTGCAACCTGTGTAAAAATGATTTGATTTTTATTTTT
TTTTTTTTTTTTTCAGAAAGAAACGGTCCAAAAAGAGTTATGTGAACATTTATCCATGTGTTTAATGTTT
TTTAAATTAAAAAAAAACATTTTTATTAAACCACTTGTGACTAAACCTTTTTTAGTTATTCTATTTTGTG
ACGAGTCTGAATGGCCAAAGTACTCTTGAATCCAAAATCTTTATAGTAAAATGTTTAATCTTACTTGCAG
TGTTGGGTATAATTTGTAACAAAGTTGAATTCCATATCTGCTGAGTGAAAAAGTAAAGTAAGAGATTGCT
GTAAATATTTAGGTTATTTATTTATTAATACAATATAGAAAGTAACAAAACACAATGTAAAAAATCAATA
AAGAAAGTAAATATTAAAAGTAATGATAAACTAATGATGTAAACAATATTAGCAACAAAGTTTGTACAAT
TCAGGGAGGGTAAAGAATTTCACCTAATAGTCAAACTCTGTATTAAATAATATAAAATCTTTGTTCTTAG
TCTGAAGAGGAGACTGTGAGAGAAAGCTTACTGGTTGTTAAATTAGAAAATTTGTAACTTGCAGATTAAA
ATGATTTAAATAATTTTATAAAGGCCATGTTTGAAACAAATGTAAAAACATAATAAATGTTAAGAATTTC
AGATATTGAGATTTTACAATTTAAAAAAAGCAATAAAGTAATAGCAGAGACCTACACTCTTAAAGTAAAT
TACCCAACTCTGCTTACTAGTAACTTTTGGAATAGTTACTAGTATCCATTGAACAAATACTAGAATCTAA
TTAAATTGTGTGAGTGTCCAATGAAAAGATTCTTGTATTTAAAACAGTACCAGTATCTATATATGTACAA
AATTTAGTGCTAGCAAAATGCAAATAAATACTACTGCATATAATGGATTGCATTGTAAATCGACTCGCCA
TAATACATTTATTTCCTATTTTTACTTTTAACAAAAAATAAGTTCACTGAGTATTTCATGTCATTAAATC
GCATTAAACCTCTTGCATGCTTTATGTACACTAGTGCAGTTCGCTAAATGACCACCGGTGTCACTAATAA
CACGATCGTTTCTGAATTCTGCATTAAACGCCATTTATACGTTGCTCTTATTAGTAAACAATTTCTCCAT
CATGAGCTCGACCAGTATTGCATATTTCATCCTCTTAAATCCAGAGTTGTTTCTTTTAATCACTTTCTCT
TCATGATAAAAGCAGTTTTTGGTTTTCAGAAGTTTACAACAAACCCAGTCAGTTATTGCCTCAGCAAACA
CTGGAGCAACTGCACACTTGTGAAAAGCTTCTTGCGAAACACAAACCTTTCTCTGGACTTATAAATAAAG
GCATTCAGCAGCTCCACCATACACCTCCACTGGTCTTGATAAAGCAGATATCAGCAGTGATACAGGTACC
GCCACCATGGATGAGGAAATCGCTGCCCTGGTCGTTGACAACGGCTCCGGTATGTGCAAAGCCGGTTTTG
CTGGAGATGATGCCCCTCGTGCTGTTTTCCCCTCCATTGTTGGACGACCCAGACATCAGGTACATTTAAT
AAACCATCCTAATAACATGTTAATCATATTGAACCACATTAAACTCTCATTTGTGCATTTTACATCTTTT
AAAACCGATTTATATTCGTTTTTAGATAATGAAGTTTATTAAAGTGTTAATTCACAGCTTTATTGCTTGT
TTTGAGAATCTGCTTGCATAAGTGATTTTTAAACTTGATCTGATTTTCGTTTGTTTCGAAGTTCTTCAGC
TTTGAAAGTCAGATCTTCAATTCACAGCCATGCCATAGTTTTAGGATACAGTATAAGTAGACGAATTGGG
ATGCATCGTAGATTTTATGCTGTGTTTGTTATGGTTTTTCAGTGGTAGAGATTTTCAGAGTATTATTAGG
GTTATAGTCAGTGTCAGGTTTATTTATCGTCAGCGTGATGGGCAAAAAACAGCTGGCAGTACGGGCTAAG
GGAACGAGCATGAGATGGTGGTAATTGTAATGATGTTTTGTGTGTGTTGTCGAGGAACACGACGTCGTTT
TCATGCTTTTCTCCTCCAGGCCTGAGCTTTAAACTCCCAAAACAAAGTTCTGTAATGCACTGACTGCAAA
CATTCAGAGTCGGAGTGTATCACAGAACTTTACTTGGAAAGCCAGAGAGCTGCTTGATGATATTCGCACT
CTTCCGCCATCTGCAAGAAACAAACACACACGTTACATTACTCTCCTCTGTCTCGCATATTACACTACAT
ACTTACTCAAAAAATACTGCACTGTCGAAAACCAAATTTACAAGAACAATAGATTAATGCTTGGTTTGTG
GTGTTATTCTGAAGCGTGTTGGCAAGCCAACTGCTGTTACTCTCGCCCAGAAATCTGCGCCAACATGGAC
ACACCCAGTGGAGCAAGCCATCTGATTTTCATGGTCAGATTGTAAAGAAGCAATTACTCTTGGACAGTTT
AAGCAGAAAAGCCACCAAGTCAAGTCACTGGTCATATGATGAACTCGAAGATCTAATAAAAGTTAATTTA
AGCGTTCATTACAATAAATTCAAGTGAATCTGTTTTAAGCTAGCCTTTAACGTTTTTAAATTCCTTCAAA
CAAATTAGTTCCTCTTTGCAGTTCCTCATTTCTCGGTGAGCTGGTGCTTTAATCCCTTTACTTTTTCTTC
CTCTAGGGAGTGATGGTTGGCATGGGACGAATTAATTCCTGCAGCCCGGGGGTACCGGTCGCCACCATGA
ACACCCCGGGAATTAACCTGATCAAGGAGGACATGCGCGTGAAGGTGCACATGGAGGGCAACGTGAACGG
CCACGCCTTCGTGATCGAGGGCGAGGGCAAGGGCAAGCCCTACGAGGGCACCCAGACCGCCAACCTGACC
GTGAAGGAGGGCGCCCCCCTGCCCTTCAGCTACGACATCCTGACCACCGCCGTGCACTACGGCAACCGGG
TGTTCACCAAGTACCCCGAGGACATCCCCGACTACTTCAAGCAGAGCTTCCCCGAGGGCTACAGCTGGGA
GCGCACCATGACCTTCGAGGACAAGGGCATCTGCACCATCCGCAGCGACATCAGCCTGGAGGGCGACTGC
TTCTTCCAGAACGTGCGCTTCAAGGGCACCAACTTCCCCCCCAACGGCCCCGTGATGCAGAAGAAAACCC
TGAAGTGGGAGCCCAGCACCGAGAAGCTGCACGTGCGCGACGGCCTGCTGGTGGGCAACATCAACATGGC
CCTGCTGCTGGAGGGCGGCGGCCACTACCTGTGCGACTTCAAGACCACCTACAAGGCCAAGAAGGTGGTG
CAGCTGCCCGACGCCCACTTCGTGGACCACCGCATCGAGATCCTGGGCAACGACAGCGACTACAACAAGG
TGAAGCTGTACGAGCACGCCGTGGCCCGCTACAGCCCCCTGCCCAGCCAGGTGTGGTAATCTAGATCATA
ATCAGCCATACCACATTTGTAGAGGTTTTACTTGCTTTAAAAAACCTCCCACACCTCCCCCTGAACCTGA
AACATAAAATGAATGCAATTGTTGTTGTTAACTTGTTTATTGCAGCTTATAATGGTTACAAATAAAGCAA
TAGCATCACAAATTTCACAAATAAAGCATTTTTTTCACTGCATTCTAGTTGTGGTTTGTCCAAACTCATC
AATGTATCTTAAGGCGTAAATTGTAAGCGTTAATATTTTGTTAAAATTCGCGTTAAATTTTTGTTAAATC
AGCTCATTTTTTAACCAATAGGCCGAAATCGGCGGATCCTGCGGCCGCAAGGGAAAATAGAATGAAGTGA
TCTCCAAAAAATAAGTACTTTTTGACTGTAAATAAAATTGTAAGGAGTAAAAAGTACTTTTTTTTCTAAA
AAAATGTAATTAAGTAAAAGTAAAAGTATTGATTTTTAATTGTACTCAAGTAAAGTAAAAATCCCCAAAA
ATAATACTTAAGTACAGTAATCAAGTAAAATTACTCAAGTACTTTACACCTCTGGTTCTTGACCCCCTAC
CTTCAGCAAGCCCAGCAGATCCACTAGATCTTTTGTTCCCTTTAGTGAGGGTTAATTGCGCGCTTGGCGT
AATCATGGTCATAGCTGTTTCCTGTGTGAAATTGTTATCCGCTCACAATTCCACACAACATACGAGCCGG
AAGCATAAAGTGTAAAGCCTGGGGTGCCTAATGAGTGAGCTAACTCACATTAATTGCGTTGCGCTCACTG
CCCGCTTTCCAGTCGGGAAACCTGTCGTGCCAGCTGCATTAATGAATCGGCCAACGCGCGGGGAGAGGCG
GTTTGCGTATTGGGCGCTCTTCCGCTTCCTCGCTCACTGACTCGCTGCGCTCGGTCGTTCGGCTGCGGCG
AGCGGTATCAGCTCACTCAAAGGCGGTAATACGGTTATCCACAGAATCAGGGGATAACGCAGGAAAGAAC
ATGTGAGCAAAAGGCCAGCAAAAGGCCAGGAACCGTAAAAAGGCCGCGTTGCTGGCGTTTTTCCATAGGC
TCCGCCCCCCTGACGAGCATCACAAAAATCGACGCTCAAGTCAGAGGTGGCGAAACCCGACAGGACTATA
AAGATACCAGGCGTTTCCCCCTGGAAGCTCCCTCGTGCGCTCTCCTGTTCCGACCCTGCCGCTTACCGGA
TACCTGTCCGCCTTTCTCCCTTCGGGAAGCGTGGCGCTTTCTCATAGCTCACGCTGTAGGTATCTCAGTT
CGGTGTAGGTCGTTCGCTCCAAGCTGGGCTGTGTGCACGAACCCCCCGTTCAGCCCGACCGCTGCGCCTT
ATCCGGTAACTATCGTCTTGAGTCCAACCCGGTAAGACACGACTTATCGCCACTGGCAGCAGCCACTGGT
AACAGGATTAGCAGAGCGAGGTATGTAGGCGGTGCTACAGAGTTCTTGAAGTGGTGGCCTAACTACGGCT
ACACTAGAAGAACAGTATTTGGTATCTGCGCTCTGCTGAAGCCAGTTACCTTCGGAAAAAGAGTTGGTAG
CTCTTGATCCGGCAAACAAACCACCGCTGGTAGCGGTGGTTTTTTTGTTTGCAAGCAGCAGATTACGCGC
AGAAAAAAAGGATCTCAAGAAGATCCTTTGATCTTTTCTACGGGGTCTGACGCTCAGTGGAACGAAAACT
CACGTTAAGGGATTTTGGTCATGAGATTATCAAAAAGGATCTTCACCTAGATCCTTTTAAATTAAAAATG
AAGTTTTAAATCAATCTAAAGTATATATGAGTAAACTTGGTCTGACAGTTACCAATGCTTAATCAGTGAG
GCACCTATCTCAGCGATCTGTCTATTTCGTTCATCCATAGTTGCCTGACTCCCCGTCGTGTAGATAACTA
CGATACGGGAGGGCTTACCATCTGGCCCCAGTGCTGCAATGATACCGCGAGACCCACGCTCACCGGCTCC
AGATTTATCAGCAATAAACCAGCCAGCCGGAAGGGCCGAGCGCAGAAGTGGTCCTGCAACTTTATCCGCC
TCCATCCAGTCTATTAATTGTTGCCGGGAAGCTAGAGTAAGTAGTTCGCCAGTTAATAGTTTGCGCAACG
TTGTTGCCATTGCTACAGGCATCGTGGTGTCACGCTCGTCGTTTGGTATGGCTTCATTCAGCTCCGGTTC
CCAACGATCAAGGCGAGTTACATGATCCCCCATGTTGTGCAAAAAAGCGGTTAGCTCCTTCGGTCCTCCG
ATCGTTGTCAGAAGTAAGTTGGCCGCAGTGTTATCACTCATGGTTATGGCAGCACTGCATAATTCTCTTA
CTGTCATGCCATCCGTAAGATGCTTTTCTGTGACTGGTGAGTACTCAACCAAGTCATTCTGAGAATAGTG
TATGCGGCGACCGAGTTGCTCTTGCCCGGCGTCAATACGGGATAATACCGCGCCACATAGCAGAACTTTA
AAAGTGCTCATCATTGGAAAACGTTCTTCGGGGCGAAAACTCTCAAGGATCTTACCGCTGTTGAGATCCA
GTTCGATGTAACCCACTCGTGCACCCAACTGATCTTCAGCATCTTTTACTTTCACCAGCGTTTCTGGGTG
AGCAAAAACAGGAAGGCAAAATGCCGCAAAAAAGGGAATAAGGGCGACACGGAAATGTTGAATACTCATA
CTCTTCCTTTTTCAATATTATTGAAGCATTTATCAGGGTTATTGTCTCATGAGCGGATACATATTTGAAT
GTATTTAGAAAAATAAACAAATAGGGGTTCCGCGCACATTTCCCCGAAAAGTGCCACCTAAATTGTAAGC
GTTAATATTTTGTTAAAATTCG
Features (pLannotate 1.2.2; 17 found; start..end, strand, type, name):
    296..523     +  CDS            tyr (fragment) (sequence partly withheld): TYRO_ORYLA - Also known as tyro. Experimental evidence at transcript level: Swiss-Prot protein existence level 2. This is a copper-containing oxidase that functions in the formation of pigments such as melanins and other polyphenolic compounds. From Oryzias latipes (Japanese rice fish) (Japanese killifish).
   3105..3227    +  CDS            actba (fragment): ACTB1_DANRE - Also known as bact, bactin1, bactzf. Experimental evidence at protein level: Swiss-Prot protein existence level 1. Actin is a highly conserved protein that polymerizes to produce filaments that form cross-linked networks in the cytoplasm of cells. Actin exists in both monomeric (G-actin) and polymeric (F-actin) forms, both forms playing key functions, such as cell motility and contraction. In addition to their role in the cytoplasmic cytoskeleton, G- and F-actin also localize in the nucleus, and regulate gene transcription and motility and repair of damaged DNA. From Danio rerio
   3757..3842    -  ncRNA          mir-148: Accession: RF00248 - mir-148/mir-152 microRNA precursor family
   4392..4410    -  misc_feature   MCS (fragment): pBluescript multiple cloning site
   4425..5114    +  CDS            Dendra2: Dendra2 is a photoconvertible green fluorescent protein published in 2006, derived from Dendronephthya sp.. It has high acid sensitivity.
   5122..5205    +  CDS            large T antigen (fragment): large T antigen from SV40 (simian virus 40)
   5228..5349    +  polyA_signal   SV40 poly(A) signal: SV40 polyadenylation signal
   5356..5441    -  rep_origin     M13 ori (fragment): M13 bacteriophage origin of replication; arrow indicates direction of (+) strand synthesis
   5727..5745    -  promoter       T3 promoter: promoter for bacteriophage T3 RNA polymerase
   5790..5806    -  protein_bind   lac operator: The lac repressor binds to the lac operator to inhibit transcription in E. coli. This inhibition can be relieved by adding lactose or isopropyl-β-D-thiogalactopyranoside (IPTG). lac repressor encoded by lacI
   5814..5844    -  promoter       lac promoter: promoter for the E. coli lac operon
   5859..5880    -  protein_bind   CAP binding site: CAP binding activates transcription in the presence of cAMP. E. coli catabolite activator protein
   5893..5985    -  CDS            lacI (fragment): lac repressor; lacI; The lac repressor binds to the lac operator to inhibit transcription in E. coli. This inhibition can be relieved by adding lactose or isopropyl-β-D-thiogalactopyranoside (IPTG).
   6168..6756    -  rep_origin     ori: high-copy-number ColE1/pMB1/pBR322/pUC origin of replication
   6927..7787    -  CDS            AmpR: β-lactamase; bla; confers resistance to ampicillin, carbenicillin, and related antibiotics
   7788..7892    -  promoter       AmpR promoter: bla
   7918..298     -  rep_origin     f1 ori (fragment) (across the origin) (sequence partly withheld): f1 bacteriophage origin of replication; arrow indicates direction of (+) strand synthesis
