[The description below was written by a language model from this plasmid's Addgene catalogue record and pLannotate feature annotations shown in this document.]
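Description:
Tol2-lyzC-microRNA 148-Dendra2 is a 7,950-nt zebrafish transgenesis plasmid built on a Tol2 transposon backbone. It is designed to overexpress a microRNA together with the fluorescent protein Dendra2. In bacteria it is maintained as a high-copy plasmid through a ColE1/pUC-type origin and selected with ampicillin via the β-lactamase gene and its native promoter. Remnants of a pBluescript-style cloning vector are also annotated, including f1/M13 origin fragments, the lac promoter/operator region and a T3 promoter.

The payload combines a zebrafish mir-148 family precursor with the Dendra2 coding sequence, followed by an SV40 polyadenylation signal. The automated annotation places the mir-148 match on the strand opposite to Dendra2. A short fragment matching zebrafish β-actin lies upstream of the microRNA. This may reflect actin-derived flanking or intronic sequence used to host the hairpin, although the record does not explain it. The name indicates that expression is driven by the lyzC (lysozyme C) promoter, which is commonly used for neutrophil-specific expression in zebrafish. However, neither this promoter nor the Tol2 terminal repeats are annotated in the feature table. The large unannotated stretch upstream of the actin fragment presumably contains the promoter. A medaka tyrosinase fragment near the start of the sequence is consistent with Tol2 origins, since that transposon was first identified within the medaka tyrosinase locus.

Tol2 vectors are normally integrated into the genome with the help of Tol2 transposase. In the resulting fish, Dendra2, a green photoconvertible protein, marks the cells that express the microRNA. The associated publication describes a phenotypic microRNA screen of neutrophil migration, and this plasmid fits that use.
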