Addgene plasmid #97114: Tol2-lyzC-microRNA 148-Dendra2
Purpose: overexpression of microRNA and Dendra2 in Zebrafish
Depositing lab: Qing Deng. Depositing organization: Purdue University. Publication: Phenotypical microRNA screen reveals a noncanonical role of CDK2 in regulating neutrophil migration. Hsu AY, Wang D, Liu S, Lu J, Syahirah R, Bennin DA, Huttenlocher A, Umulis DM, Wan J, Deng Q. Proc Natl Acad Sci U S A. 2019 Aug 26. pii: 1905221116. doi: 10.1073/pnas.1905221116. PubMed 31451657.
Backbone
  Vector backbone: Tol2
  Vector type: Zebrafish
Growth in bacteria
  Bacterial resistance: Ampicillin, 100 μg/mL
  Growth temperature: 37°C
  Growth strain: DH5alpha
  Copy number: High Copy
Gene/Insert
  Gene/Insert name: microRNA 148 Dendra2
  Species: D. rerio (zebrafish)
  Cloning method: Ligation Independent Cloning
Terms and licenses: Academic/Nonprofit Terms; Industry Terms: Not Available to Industry
How to cite: Tol2-lyzC-microRNA 148-Dendra2 was a gift from Qing Deng (Addgene plasmid # 97114 ; http://n2t.net/addgene:97114 ; RRID:Addgene_97114)
